Addgene plasmid #230523: AiP1279 - pAAV-AiE2057m-minBG-SYFP2-WPRE3-BGHpA
Purpose: AiE2057m is an enhancer sequence, designed to drive AAV-mediated transgene expression in specific populations of brain cells
Depositing lab: Allen Institute for Brain Science & Bosiljka Tasic. Depositing organization: Allen Institute. Publication: A suite of enhancer AAVs and transgenic mouse lines for genetic access to cortical cell types. Ben-Simon Y, Hooper M, Narayan S, Daigle TL, Dwivedi D, Way SW, Oster A, Stafford DA, Mich JK, Taormina MJ, Martinez RA, Opitz-Araya X, Roth JR, Alexander JR, Allen S, Amster A, Arbuckle J, Ayala A, Baker PM, Bakken TE, Barcelli T, Barta S, Bendrick J, Bertagnolli D, Bielstein C, Bishwakarma P, Bowlus J, Boyer G, Brouner K, Casian B, Casper T, Chakka AB, Chakrabarty R, Chance RK, Chavan S, Clark M, Colbert K, Collman F, Daniel S, Departee M, DiValentin P, Donadio N, Dotson N, Egdorf T, Fliss T, Gabitto M, Garcia J, Gary A, Gasperini M, Gloe J, Goldy J, Gore BB, Graybuck L, Greisman N, Haeseleer F, Halterman C, Haradon Z, Hastings SD, Helback O, Ho W, Hockemeyer D, Huang C, Huff S, Hunker A, Johansen N, Jones D, Juneau Z, Kalmbach B, Kannan M, Khem S, Kussick E, Kutsal R, Larsen R, Lee C, Lee AY, Leibly M, Lenz GH, Li S, Liang E, Lusk N, Madigan Z, Malloy J, Malone J, McCue R, Melchor J, Mollenkopf T, Moosman S, Morin E, Newman D, Ng L, Ngo K, Omstead V, Otto S, Oyama A, Pena N, Pham T, Phillips E, Pom CA, Potekhina L, Ransford S, Ray PL, Rette D, Reynoldson C, Rimorin C, Rocha D, Ruiz A, Sanchez REA, Sawyer L, Sedeno-Cortes A, Sevigny JP, Shapovalova N, Shepard N, Shulga L, Sigler AR, Siverts L, Soliman S, Somasundaram S, Staats B, Stewart K, Szelenyi E, Tieu M, Trader C, Tran A, van Velthoven CTJ, Walker M, Wang Y, Weed N, Wirthlin M, Wood T, Wynalda B, Yao Z, Zhou T, Ariza J, Dee N, Reding M, Ronellenfitch K, Mufti S, Sunkin SM, Smith KA, Esposito L, Waters J, Thyagarajan B, Yao S, Lein ES, Zeng H, Levi BP, Ngai J, Ting JT, Tasic B. Cell. 2025 May 16:S0092-8674(25)00513-6. doi: 10.1016/j.cell.2025.05.002. PubMed 40403729.
Backbone
  Vector backbone: pAAV2
  Vector type: AAV
Growth in bacteria
  Bacterial resistance: Ampicillin, 100 μg/mL
  Growth temperature: 37°C
  Growth strain: NEB Stable
  Copy number: High Copy
Gene/Insert
  Gene/Insert name: SYFP2
  Species: Synthetic
  Promoter: minBG
  Cloning method: Restriction Enzyme; 5′ cloning site MluI (unknown if destroyed); 3′ cloning site AflII (unknown if destroyed)
Terms and licenses: Academic/Nonprofit Terms; Industry Terms: Not Available to Industry
How to cite: AiP1279 - pAAV-AiE2057m-minBG-SYFP2-WPRE3-BGHpA was a gift from Allen Institute for Brain Science & Bosiljka Tasic (Addgene plasmid # 230523 ; http://n2t.net/addgene:230523 ; RRID:Addgene_230523)
