[The description below was written by a language model from this plasmid's Addgene catalogue record and pLannotate feature annotations shown in this document.]
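Description:
AiP1279 - pAAV-AiE2057m-minBG-SYFP2-WPRE3-BGHpA is an AAV transfer plasmid built on a pAAV2 backbone and intended for packaging a reporter genome into recombinant adeno-associated virus for delivery to brain tissue. In bacteria it is maintained as a high-copy plasmid through a ColE1/pUC-type origin and selected with ampicillin via the β-lactamase gene and its native promoter. An f1 phage origin and small remnants of pBR322 bom and rop sequences are also present in the backbone. The sequenced record is about 4.7 kb. The expression cassette lies between AAV2 inverted terminal repeats, which provide the cis signals for genome replication and encapsidation. One ITR is annotated in full, while the other is detected only as short fragments, which is common for these structured, repeat-rich elements in sequencing-derived records.

The payload is an enhancer-reporter design. The enhancer AiE2057m sits upstream of minBG, the minimal promoter listed in the record, which is expected to have little activity on its own, so expression depends largely on the enhancer. Neither the enhancer nor the promoter is annotated in the feature table, but the unannotated stretch between the upstream ITR and the coding sequence is consistent with their position. They drive SYFP2, a rapidly maturing monomeric yellow fluorescent protein derived from Aequorea victoria. Downstream are WPRE3, a shortened woodchuck hepatitis virus posttranscriptional element (detected as two WPRE fragments) that boosts transcript expression, and the bovine growth hormone polyadenylation signal. The construct serves to label specific populations of brain cells. The record does not state which population AiE2057m targets.
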