Features (pLannotate 1.2.2; 14 found; start..end, strand, type, name):
     12..39      +  repeat_region  AAV2 ITR (fragment): inverted terminal repeat of adeno-associated virus serotype 2 inverted
     68..95      +  repeat_region  AAV2 ITR (fragment): inverted terminal repeat of adeno-associated virus serotype 2 inverted
    689..1405    +  CDS            SYFP2: SYFP2 is a basic (constitutively fluorescent) yellow fluorescent protein published in 2006, derived from Aequorea victoria. It is reported to be a very rapidly-maturing monomer with moderate acid sensitivity.
   1445..1602    +  misc_feature   WPRE (fragment): woodchuck hepatitis virus posttranscriptional regulatory element
   1608..1688    +  misc_feature   WPRE (fragment): woodchuck hepatitis virus posttranscriptional regulatory element
   1705..1816    +  polyA_signal   bGH poly(A) signal: bovine growth hormone polyadenylation signal
   1934..2074    +  repeat_region  AAV2 ITR: inverted terminal repeat of adeno-associated virus serotype 2 inverted
   2079..2130    -  misc_feature   bom (fragment): basis of mobility region from pBR322
   2149..2604    +  rep_origin     f1 ori (sequence partly withheld): f1 bacteriophage origin of replication; arrow indicates direction of (+) strand synthesis
   2605..2654    -  misc_feature   bom (fragment): basis of mobility region from pBR322
   2756..2791    -  CDS            rop (fragment): Rop protein, which maintains plasmids at low copy number; rop
   2886..2990    +  promoter       AmpR promoter: bla
   2991..3851    +  CDS            AmpR: β-lactamase; bla; confers resistance to ampicillin, carbenicillin, and related antibiotics
   4022..4610    +  rep_origin     ori: high-copy-number ColE1/pMB1/pBR322/pUC origin of replication
>Addgene plasmid #230523 | AiP1279 - pAAV-AiE2057m-minBG-SYFP2-WPRE3-BGHpA | addgene full sequence | sequence record 461954 | Addgene NGS Result
CCTGCAGGCAGCTGCGCGCTCGCTCGCTCACTGAGGCCGCCCGGGCGTCGGGCGACCTTTGGTCGCCCGG
CCTCAGTGAGCGAGCGAGCGCGCAGAGAGGGAGTGGCCAACTCCATCACTAGGGGTTCCTGCGGCCGCAC
GCGTCCCAGGATCTATTGACATCCAACATCGGATGGAGAAACTGAAGTTCACATCATAGCTCATCTCTCA
TAGTATCCTATACGGTGTTTCTCTTTCTTGGAGAAACAACCCCACCCCACCCGCCTTGATGTTAATGCCA
GGACACACATGTTTTCTTGACCCCACTTCTCTGATCACTCATCGCTCTGCTTCCTCAGCCTGTTGTTGGT
ACCAGTTCTCAGATAGTTGCAGTCTCCAAGTTCAGTTCCTACCGATTTATGCCATGCTGTCTTTTTTGAG
AAATACCACTCACCATGTGAGTGAATCTGTGAATGCCTCCTAAATGCCCGTTGCCAATTTGAGAATAAAA
GTTCATGTGATTATGTTCAAGGCATTTCAGATTAAATATGACCAAAATCACTCCGTGGTGCCTTCCTGTA
CGCCTCACCGTGAATCCAGTTTGCTTAAGGAGCTCGGGCTGGGCATAAAAGTCAGGGCAGAGCCATCTAT
TGCTTACATTTGCTTCTGGGATCCAGATCTTTCGAAGCTAGCGCTACCGGTCGCCACCATGGTGAGCAAG
GGCGAGGAGCTGTTCACCGGGGTGGTGCCCATCCTGGTCGAGCTGGACGGCGACGTAAACGGCCACAAGT
TCAGCGTGTCCGGCGAGGGCGAGGGCGATGCCACCTACGGCAAGCTGACCCTGAAGCTGATCTGCACCAC
CGGCAAGCTGCCCGTGCCCTGGCCCACCCTCGTGACCACCCTGGGCTACGGCGTGCAGTGCTTCGCCCGC
TACCCCGACCACATGAAGCAGCACGACTTCTTCAAGTCCGCCATGCCCGAAGGCTACGTCCAGGAGCGCA
CCATCTTCTTCAAGGACGACGGCAACTACAAGACCCGCGCCGAGGTGAAGTTCGAGGGCGACACCCTGGT
GAACCGCATCGAGCTGAAGGGCATCGACTTCAAGGAGGACGGCAACATCCTGGGGCACAAGCTGGAGTAC
AACTACAACAGCCACAACGTCTATATCACCGCCGACAAGCAGAAGAACGGCATCAAGGCCAACTTCAAGA
TCCGCCACAACATCGAGGACGGCGGCGTGCAGCTCGCCGACCACTACCAGCAGAACACCCCCATCGGCGA
CGGCCCCGTGCTGCTGCCCGACAACCACTACCTGAGCTACCAGTCCAAGCTGAGCAAAGACCCCAACGAG
AAGCGCGATCACATGGTCCTGCTGGAGTTCGTGACCGCCGCCGGGATCACTCTCGGCATGGACGAGCTGT
ACAAGTAAGTCGACGGCGCGCCGCGGCCGCGAATTCGATATCATAATCAACCTCTGGATTACAAAATTTG
TGAAAGATTGACTGGTATTCTTAACTATGTTGCTCCTTTTACGCTATGTGGATACGCTGCTTTAATGCCT
TTGTATCATGCTATTGCTTCCCGTATGGCTTTCATTTTCTCCTCCTTGTATAAATCCTGGTTAGTTCTTG
CCACGGCGGAACTCATCGCCGCCTGCCTTGCCCGCTGCTGGACAGGGGCTCGGCTGTTGGGCACTGACAA
TTCCGTGGCTCGAGAGATCTTCGACTGTGCCTTCTAGTTGCCAGCCATCTGTTGTTTGCCCCTCCCCCGT
GCCTTCCTTGACCCTGGAAGGTGCCACTCCCACTGTCCTTTCCTAATAAAATGAGGAAATTGCATCGCAT
TGTCTGAGTAGGTGTCATTCTATTCTGGGGGGTGGGGTGGGGCAGGACAGCAAGGGGGAGGATTGGGAAG
ACAATAGCAGGCATGAGATCTCACGTGCGGACCGAGCGGCCGCAGGAACCCCTAGTGATGGAGTTGGCCA
CTCCCTCTCTGCGCGCTCGCTCGCTCACTGAGGCCGGGCGACCAAAGGTCGCCCGACGCCCGGGCTTTGC
CCGGGCGGCCTCAGTGAGCGAGCGAGCGCGCAGCTGCCTGCAGGGGCGCCTGATGCGGTATTTTCTCCTT
ACGCATCTGTGCGGTATTTCACACCGCATA
[95 nt withheld, positions 2131-2225]
T
[46 nt withheld, positions 2227-2272]
C
[141 nt withheld, positions 2274-2414]
CCTTTGACGTTGGAGTCCACGTTCTTT
[37 nt withheld, positions 2442-2478]
ACTCTATCTCGGGCTATTCTTTTGATTTATAAGGGATTTTGCCGATTTCGGTCTATTGGTTAAAAAATGA
GCTGATTTAACAAAAATTTAACGCGAATTTTAACAAAATATTAACGTTTACAATTTTATGGTGCACTCTC
AGTACAATCTGCTCTGATGCCGCATAGTTAAGCCAGCCCCGACACCCGCCAACACCCGCTGACGCGCCCT
GACGGGCTTGTCTGCTCCCGGCATCCGCTTACAGACAAGCTGTGACCGTCTCCGGGAGCTGCATGTGTCA
GAGGTTTTCACCGTCATCACCGAAACGCGCGAGACGAAAGGGCCTCGTGATACGCCTATTTTTATAGGTT
AATGTCATGATAATAATGGTTTCTTAGACGTCAGGTGGCACTTTTCGGGGAAATGTGCGCGGAACCCCTA
TTTGTTTATTTTTCTAAATACATTCAAATATGTATCCGCTCATGAGACAATAACCCTGATAAATGCTTCA
ATAATATTGAAAAAGGAAGAGTATGAGTATTCAACATTTCCGTGTCGCCCTTATTCCCTTTTTTGCGGCA
TTTTGCCTTCCTGTTTTTGCTCACCCAGAAACGCTGGTGAAAGTAAAAGATGCTGAAGATCAGTTGGGTG
CACGAGTGGGTTACATCGAACTGGATCTCAACAGCGGTAAGATCCTTGAGAGTTTTCGCCCCGAAGAACG
TTTTCCAATGATGAGCACTTTTAAAGTTCTGCTATGTGGCGCGGTATTATCCCGTATTGACGCCGGGCAA
GAGCAACTCGGTCGCCGCATACACTATTCTCAGAATGACTTGGTTGAGTACTCACCAGTCACAGAAAAGC
ATCTTACGGATGGCATGACAGTAAGAGAATTATGCAGTGCTGCCATAACCATGAGTGATAACACTGCGGC
CAACTTACTTCTGACAACGATCGGAGGACCGAAGGAGCTAACCGCTTTTTTGCACAACATGGGGGATCAT
GTAACTCGCCTTGATCGTTGGGAACCGGAGCTGAATGAAGCCATACCAAACGACGAGCGTGACACCACGA
TGCCTGTAGCAATGGCAACAACGTTGCGCAAACTATTAACTGGCGAACTACTTACTCTAGCTTCCCGGCA
ACAATTAATAGACTGGATGGAGGCGGATAAAGTTGCAGGACCACTTCTGCGCTCGGCCCTTCCGGCTGGC
TGGTTTATTGCTGATAAATCTGGAGCCGGTGAGCGTGGGTCTCGCGGTATCATTGCAGCACTGGGGCCAG
ATGGTAAGCCCTCCCGTATCGTAGTTATCTACACGACGGGGAGTCAGGCAACTATGGATGAACGAAATAG
ACAGATCGCTGAGATAGGTGCCTCACTGATTAAGCATTGGTAACTGTCAGACCAAGTTTACTCATATATA
CTTTAGATTGATTTAAAACTTCATTTTTAATTTAAAAGGATCTAGGTGAAGATCCTTTTTGATAATCTCA
TGACCAAAATCCCTTAACGTGAGTTTTCGTTCCACTGAGCGTCAGACCCCGTAGAAAAGATCAAAGGATC
TTCTTGAGATCCTTTTTTTCTGCGCGTAATCTGCTGCTTGCAAACAAAAAAACCACCGCTACCAGCGGTG
GTTTGTTTGCCGGATCAAGAGCTACCAACTCTTTTTCCGAAGGTAACTGGCTTCAGCAGAGCGCAGATAC
CAAATACTGTTCTTCTAGTGTAGCCGTAGTTAGGCCACCACTTCAAGAACTCTGTAGCACCGCCTACATA
CCTCGCTCTGCTAATCCTGTTACCAGTGGCTGCTGCCAGTGGCGATAAGTCGTGTCTTACCGGGTTGGAC
TCAAGACGATAGTTACCGGATAAGGCGCAGCGGTCGGGCTGAACGGGGGGTTCGTGCACACAGCCCAGCT
TGGAGCGAACGACCTACACCGAACTGAGATACCTACAGCGTGAGCTATGAGAAAGCGCCACGCTTCCCGA
AGGGAGAAAGGCGGACAGGTATCCGGTAAGCGGCAGGGTCGGAACAGGAGAGCGCACGAGGGAGCTTCCA
GGGGGAAACGCCTGGTATCTTTATAGTCCTGTCGGGTTTCGCCACCTCTGACTTGAGCGTCGATTTTTGT
GATGCTCGTCAGGGGGGCGGAGCCTATGGAAAAACGCCAGCAACGCGGCCTTTTTACGGTTCCTGGCCTT
TTGCTGGCCTTTTGCTCACATGT
